Addgene plasmid #240101: pUBC-popTag-QtE-mScarlet
Purpose: Mammalian lentiviral vector for expressing the mScarlet-tagged 50nm-GEMs, encoded by the encapsulin protein from Quasibacillus thermotolerans and fused to a PopZ tag.
Depositing lab: Liam Holt. Depositing organization: NYU Grossman School of Medicine. Publication: Polysome collapse and RNA condensation fluidize the cytoplasm. Xie Y, Shu T, Liu T, Spindler MC, Mahamid J, Hocky GM, Gresham D, Holt LJ. Mol Cell. 2024 Jul 25;84(14):2698-2716.e9. doi: 10.1016/j.molcel.2024.06.024. PubMed 39059370.
Backbone
  Vector backbone: lentiviral vector
  Vector type: Mammalian Expression, Bacterial Expression, Lentiviral
Growth in bacteria
  Bacterial resistance: Ampicillin, 100 μg/mL
  Growth temperature: 37°C
  Growth strain: NEB Stable
  Copy number: Unknown
Gene/Insert
  Gene/Insert name: Encapsulin
  Species: Quasibacillus thermotolerans
  Promoter: UBC promoter
  Tag / fusion protein: mScarlet (C terminal on insert); popZ (N terminal on insert)
  Cloning method: Gibson Cloning
  Sequencing primers: 5′ aaggaatagaagaagaaggtggaga
Terms and licenses: Academic/Nonprofit Terms; Industry Terms: Not Available to Industry
How to cite: pUBC-popTag-QtE-mScarlet was a gift from Liam Holt (Addgene plasmid # 240101 ; http://n2t.net/addgene:240101 ; RRID:Addgene_240101)
