[The description below was written by a language model from this plasmid's Addgene catalogue record and pLannotate feature annotations shown in this document.]
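Description:
pUBC-popTag-QtE-mScarlet is an HIV-1-based lentiviral transfer plasmid of about 9.3 kb for expressing fluorescent genetically encoded multimeric nanoparticles (GEMs) in mammalian cells. It is maintained in E. coli through a high-copy ColE1/pUC-type origin and selected with ampicillin via the β-lactamase gene. A recombination-deficient strain is listed for propagation, as is usual for plasmids carrying repeated LTR sequences. Residual lac promoter/operator, CAP site and lacI fragments near the origin are backbone remnants of the cloning vector.

The payload is driven by the human ubiquitin C promoter, a constitutive promoter of moderate strength. According to the catalogue entry, it expresses the encapsulin protein of Quasibacillus thermotolerans with an N-terminal PopZ tag and a C-terminal mScarlet. The automated annotation identifies the red fluorescent protein as the mScarlet-I variant. It leaves the roughly 1.1 kb between promoter and fluorophore unannotated, which is presumably where the popTag-encapsulin coding sequence lies. Encapsulin monomers self-assemble into a shell, giving bright particles described as 50 nm in diameter. A WPRE downstream of the fusion enhances transcript stability and expression.

The viral elements comprise two LTR-derived regions flanking the cassette, the Ψ packaging signal with adjoining gag fragment, the RRE for Rev-dependent nuclear export of the genomic RNA, and the cPPT/CTS that aids nuclear import. Partial nef and rev sequences are carried over from the parental provirus, and an SV40 poly(A) signal lies in the backbone. No mammalian selection marker is annotated, so transduced cells would be identified by red fluorescence. The associated work concerns the physical properties of the cytoplasm, consistent with use of these GEMs as tracer particles.
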