Features (pLannotate 1.2.2; 20 found; start..end, strand, type, name):
     15..1226    +  promoter       UbC promoter: human ubiquitin C promoter
   2373..3068    +  CDS            mScarlet-I: mScarlet-I is a basic (constitutively fluorescent) red fluorescent protein published in 2016, derived from synthetic construct. It is reported to be a rapidly-maturing monomer with moderate acid sensitivity.
   3085..3673    +  misc_feature   WPRE: woodchuck hepatitis virus posttranscriptional regulatory element
   3690..4208    +  CDS            nef (fragment): NEF_HV1BR - Experimental evidence at protein level: Swiss-Prot protein existence level 1. Extracellular Nef protein targets CD4(+) T-lymphocytes for apoptosis by interacting with CXCR4 surface receptors (PubMed:14990729). From Human immunodeficiency virus type 1 group M subtype B (isolate BRU/LAI) (HIV-1).
   4256..4513    +  LTR            5' LTR (truncated): truncated 5' long terminal repeat (LTR) from HIV-1
   4665..4681    -  protein_bind   lac operator: The lac repressor binds to the lac operator to inhibit transcription in E. coli. This inhibition can be relieved by adding lactose or isopropyl-β-D-thiogalactopyranoside (IPTG). lac repressor encoded by lacI
   4689..4719    -  promoter       lac promoter: promoter for the E. coli lac operon
   4734..4755    -  protein_bind   CAP binding site: CAP binding activates transcription in the presence of cAMP. E. coli catabolite activator protein
   4768..4860    -  CDS            lacI (fragment): lac repressor; lacI; The lac repressor binds to the lac operator to inhibit transcription in E. coli. This inhibition can be relieved by adding lactose or isopropyl-β-D-thiogalactopyranoside (IPTG).
   5043..5631    -  rep_origin     ori: high-copy-number ColE1/pMB1/pBR322/pUC origin of replication
   5802..6662    -  CDS            AmpR: β-lactamase; bla; confers resistance to ampicillin, carbenicillin, and related antibiotics
   6663..6767    -  promoter       AmpR promoter: bla
   6815..6949    +  polyA_signal   SV40 poly(A) signal: SV40 polyadenylation signal
   7116..7445    +  CDS            nef (fragment): NEF_HV1BR - Experimental evidence at protein level: Swiss-Prot protein existence level 1. Extracellular Nef protein targets CD4(+) T-lymphocytes for apoptosis by interacting with CXCR4 surface receptors (PubMed:14990729). From Human immunodeficiency virus type 1 group M subtype B (isolate BRU/LAI) (HIV-1).
   7493..7750    +  LTR            5' LTR (truncated): truncated 5' long terminal repeat (LTR) from HIV-1
   7797..7922    +  misc_feature   HIV-1 Ψ: packaging signal of human immunodeficiency virus type 1
   7906..8244    +  CDS            HIV-1 gag (fragment): gag protein from human immunodeficiency virus 1; gag
   8419..8652    +  misc_feature   RRE: The Rev response element (RRE) of HIV-1 allows for Rev-dependent mRNA export from the nucleus to the cytoplasm.
   9029..9129    +  CDS            Rev (fragment): human immunodeficiency virus 1 (HIV-1) Rev protein; rev; enhances nuclear export of unspliced and incompletely spliced viral mRNAs
   9144..9259    +  misc_feature   cPPT/CTS: central polypurine tract and central termination sequence of HIV-1 (lacking the first T)
>Addgene plasmid #240101 | pUBC-popTag-QtE-mScarlet | addgene full sequence | sequence record 476613 | Addgene NGS Result
GTTTATTTAATTAAGGCCTCCGCGCCGGGTTTTGGCGCCTCCCGCGGGCGCCCCCCTCCTCACGGCGAGC
GCTGCCACGTCAGACGAAGGGCGCAGCGAGCGTCCTGATCCTTCCGCCCGGACGCTCAGGACAGCGGCCC
GCTGCTCATAAGACTCGGCCTTAGAACCCCAGTATCAGCAGAAGGACATTTTAGGACGGGACTTGGGTGA
CTCTAGGGCACTGGTTTTCTTTCCAGAGAGCGGAACAGGCGAGGAAAAGTAGTCCCTTCTCGGCGATTCT
GCGGAGGGATCTCCGTGGGGCGGTGAACGCCGATGATTATATAAGGACGCGCCGGGTGTGGCACAGCTAG
TTCCGTCGCAGCCGGGATTTGGGTCGCGGTTCTTGTTTGTGGATCGCTGTGATCGTCACTTGGTGAGTAG
CGGGCTGCTGGGCTGGCCGGGGCTTTCGTGGCCGCCGGGCCGCTCGGTGGGACGGAAGCGTGTGGAGAGA
CCGCCAAGGGCTGTAGTCTGGGTCCGCGAGCAAGGTTGCCCTGAACTGGGGGTTGGGGGGAGCGCAGCAA
AATGGCGGCTGTTCCCGAGTCTTGAATGGAAGACGCTTGTGAGGCGGGCTGTGAGGTCGTTGAAACAAGG
TGGGGGGCATGGTGGGCGGCAAGAACCCAAGGTCTTGAGGCCTTCGCTAATGCGGGAAAGCTCTTATTCG
GGTGAGATGGGCTGGGGCACCATCTGGGGACCCTGACGTGAAGTTTGTCACTGACTGGAGAACTCGGTTT
GTCGTCTGTTGCGGGGGCGGCAGTTATGGCGGTGCCGTTGGGCAGTGCACCCGTACCTTTGGGAGCGCGC
GCCCTCGTCGTGTCGTGACGTCACCCGTTCTGTTGGCTTATAATGCAGGGTGGGGCCACCTGCCGGTAGG
TGTGCGGTAGGCTTTTCTCCGTCGCAGGACGCAGGGTTCGGGCCTAGGGTAGGCTCTCCTGAATCGACAG
GCGCCGGACCTCTGGTGAGGGGAGGGATAAGTGAGGCGTCAGTTTCTTTGGTCGGTTTTATGTACCTATC
TTCTTAAGTAGCTGAAGCTCCGGTTTTGAACTATGCGCTCGGGGTTGGCGAGTGTGTTTTGTGAAGTTTT
TTAGGCACCTTTTGAAATGTAATCATTTGGGTCAATATGTAATTTTCAGTGTTAGACTAGTAAATTGTCC
GCTAAATTCTGGCCGTTTTTGGCTTTTTTGTTAGACGAATTCGCCACCATGTCCGAGGTCGCAGAGCAGC
TGGTTGGCGTCTCTGCCGCCTCTGCGGCTGCAAGCGCCTTTGGCTCACTGTCAAGCGCCTTATTAATGCC
CAAAGACGGCAGAACACTGGAGGACGTAGTGAGAGAGCTGCTGCGGCCACTGTTGAAGGAGTGGCTAGAC
CAGAACCTCCCTCGCATTGTAGAGACCAAGGTTGAAGAGGAAGTGCAGCGGATCAGTAGAGGTCGGGGCG
CATCTAGAATGAATAAGTCTCAGCTGTACCCAGACAGTCCCCTCACCGACCAAGATTTTAATCAGTTGGA
TCAGACAGTTATCGAAGCAGCACGGCGCCAATTGGTCGGCCGACGATTTATCGAACTGTACGGACCCCTC
GGACGCGGGATGCAAAGCGTGTTTAATGACATTTTCATGGAAAGTCACGAGGCTAAGATGGATTTTCAAG
GGTCCTTCGATACCGAAGTGGAATCTTCAAGACGCGTCAATTACACAATCCCTATGCTGTACAAGGATTT
TGTTCTGTATTGGCGGGACCTTGAGCAATCTAAAGCGCTGGACATCCCCATAGATTTCAGTGTAGCTGCT
AATGCCGCTAGGGATGTGGCCTTTCTTGAGGACCAAATGATCTTTCACGGCTCAAAGGAGTTCGACATTC
CTGGGTTAATGAATGTCAAGGGGCGGCTCACACACCTCATCGGAAACTGGTACGAATCCGGCAATGCTTT
CCAAGACATCGTCGAAGCAAGGAACAAGTTGTTAGAGATGAATCATAACGGGCCGTACGCCCTGGTTTTG
TCACCAGAACTTTATAGCCTGCTCCACCGGGTACACAAGGATACTAACGTTCTCGAAATTGAGCATGTCA
GGGAACTGATAACCGCCGGTGTATTCCAAAGCCCCGTACTGAAGGGAAAGTCCGGAGTCATTGTGAATAC
GGGACGGAATAACCTCGACCTCGCAATAAGCGAGGACTTCGAAACCGCTTATTTGGGAGAAGAGGGCATG
AATCACCCATTCAGGGTCTATGAAACCGTGGTCTTGAGAATAAAGAGGCCAGCCGCGATCTGCACCCTCA
TTGACCCTGAGGAGTGGTCAGGGTCAGGTTCTGGCTCAGGTAGCGGGAGTGGGCGGCCGCTGATGGTTAG
TAAAGGTGAAGCTGTTATAAAAGAATTCATGAGGTTTAAAGTTCATATGGAAGGTTCAATGAATGGTCAT
GAATTTGAAATTGAAGGTGAAGGTGAAGGTAGACCATATGAAGGTACACAAACTGCTAAATTGAAAGTTA
CTAAAGGTGGTCCATTACCATTTTCTTGGGATATTTTGTCTCCACAATTCATGTATGGTTCTAGAGCTTT
TATTAAGCATCCAGCTGATATTCCAGATTATTATAAACAATCTTTTCCTGAAGGTTTTAAATGGGAAAGA
GTTATGAATTTCGAAGATGGTGGTGCTGTTACTGTTACTCAAGATACTTCTTTGGAAGATGGTACTTTAA
TCTATAAAGTTAAATTGAGAGGTACTAATTTTCCACCAGATGGTCCAGTTATGCAAAAGAAAACTATGGG
TTGGGAAGCATCTACTGAAAGATTGTATCCAGAAGATGGTGTTTTGAAAGGAGACATTAAGATGGCTTTG
AGATTGAAAGATGGTGGTCGGTACCTGGCCGACTTCAAGACCACCTATAAAGCTAAAAAACCAGTTCAAA
TGCCAGGTGCATATAATGTTGATAGAAAGTTAGATATAACGTCGCATAACGAGGACTATACTGTAGTTGA
ACAATATGAACGTAGTGAAGGTAGACATAGTACCGGAGGAATGGATGAATTGTATAAATAAACGCGTCTG
GAACAATCAACCTCTGGATTACAAAATTTGTGAAAGATTGACTGGTATTCTTAACTATGTTGCTCCTTTT
ACGCTATGTGGATACGCTGCTTTAATGCCTTTGTATCATGCTATTGCTTCCCGTATGGCTTTCATTTTCT
CCTCCTTGTATAAATCCTGGTTGCTGTCTCTTTATGAGGAGTTGTGGCCCGTTGTCAGGCAACGTGGCGT
GGTGTGCACTGTGTTTGCTGACGCAACCCCCACTGGTTGGGGCATTGCCACCACCTGTCAGCTCCTTTCC
GGGACTTTCGCTTTCCCCCTCCCTATTGCCACGGCGGAACTCATCGCCGCCTGCCTTGCCCGCTGCTGGA
CAGGGGCTCGGCTGTTGGGCACTGACAATTCCGTGGTGTTGTCGGGGAAGCTGACGTCCTTTCCATGGCT
GCTCGCCTGTGTTGCCACCTGGATTCTGCGCGGGACGTCCTTCTGCTACGTCCCTTCGGCCCTCAATCCA
GCGGACCTTCCTTCCCGCGGCCTGCTGCCGGCTCTGCGGCCTCTTCCGCGTCTTCGCCTTCGCCCTCAGA
CGAGTCGGATCTCCCTTTGGGCCGCCTCCCCGCCTGGAATTAATTCTGCAGTCGAGACCTAGAAAAACAT
GGAGCAATCACAAGTAGCAATACAGCAGCTACCAATGCTGATTGTGCCTGGCTAGAAGCACAAGAGGAGG
AGGAGGTGGGTTTTCCAGTCACACCTCAGGTACCTTTAAGACCAATGACTTACAAGGCAGCTGTAGATCT
TAGCCACTTTTTAAAAGAAAAGAGGGGACTGGAAGGGCTAATTCACTCCCAACGAAGACAAGATATCCTT
GATCTGTGGATCTACCACACACAAGGCTACTTCCCTGATTAGCAGAACTACACACCAGGGCCAGGGGTCA
GATATCCACTGACCTTTGGATGGTGCTACAAGCTAGTACCAGTTGAGCCAGATAAGGTAGAAGAGGCCAA
TAAAGGAGAGAACACCAGCTTGTTACACCCTGTGAGCCTGCATGGGATGGATGACCCGGAGAGAGAAGTG
TTAGAGTGGAGGTTTGACAGCCGCCTAGCATTTCATCACGTGGCCCGAGAGCTGCATCCGGAGTACTTCA
AGAACTGCTGATATCGAGCTTGCTACAAGGGACTTTCCGCTGGGGACTTTCCAGGGAGGCGTGGCCTGGG
CGGGACTGGGGAGTGGCGAGCCCTCAGATCCTGCATATAAGCAGCTGCTTTTTGCCTGTACTGGGTCTCT
CTGGTTAGACCAGATCTGAGCCTGGGAGCTCTCTGGCTAACTAGGGAACCCACTGCTTAAGCCTCAATAA
AGCTTGCCTTGAGTGCTTCAAGTAGTGTGTGCCCGTCTGTTGTGTGACTCTGGTAACTAGAGATCCCTCA
GACCCTTTTAGTCAGTGTGGAAAATCTCTAGCAGTAGTAGTTCATGTCATCTTATTATTCAGTATTTATA
ACTTGCAAAGAAATGAATATCAGAGAGTGAGAGGCCTTGACATTGCTAGCGTTTACCGTCGACCTCTAGC
TAGAGCTTGGCGTAATCATGGTCATAGCTGTTTCCTGTGTGAAATTGTTATCCGCTCACAATTCCACACA
ACATACGAGCCGGAAGCATAAAGTGTAAAGCCTGGGGTGCCTAATGAGTGAGCTAACTCACATTAATTGC
GTTGCGCTCACTGCCCGCTTTCCAGTCGGGAAACCTGTCGTGCCAGCTGCATTAATGAATCGGCCAACGC
GCGGGGAGAGGCGGTTTGCGTATTGGGCGCTCTTCCGCTTCCTCGCTCACTGACTCGCTGCGCTCGGTCG
TTCGGCTGCGGCGAGCGGTATCAGCTCACTCAAAGGCGGTAATACGGTTATCCACAGAATCAGGGGATAA
CGCAGGAAAGAACATGTGAGCAAAAGGCCAGCAAAAGGCCAGGAACCGTAAAAAGGCCGCGTTGCTGGCG
TTTTTCCATAGGCTCCGCCCCCCTGACGAGCATCACAAAAATCGACGCTCAAGTCAGAGGTGGCGAAACC
CGACAGGACTATAAAGATACCAGGCGTTTCCCCCTGGAAGCTCCCTCGTGCGCTCTCCTGTTCCGACCCT
GCCGCTTACCGGATACCTGTCCGCCTTTCTCCCTTCGGGAAGCGTGGCGCTTTCTCATAGCTCACGCTGT
AGGTATCTCAGTTCGGTGTAGGTCGTTCGCTCCAAGCTGGGCTGTGTGCACGAACCCCCCGTTCAGCCCG
ACCGCTGCGCCTTATCCGGTAACTATCGTCTTGAGTCCAACCCGGTAAGACACGACTTATCGCCACTGGC
AGCAGCCACTGGTAACAGGATTAGCAGAGCGAGGTATGTAGGCGGTGCTACAGAGTTCTTGAAGTGGTGG
CCTAACTACGGCTACACTAGAAGAACAGTATTTGGTATCTGCGCTCTGCTGAAGCCAGTTACCTTCGGAA
AAAGAGTTGGTAGCTCTTGATCCGGCAAACAAACCACCGCTGGTAGCGGTGGTTTTTTTGTTTGCAAGCA
GCAGATTACGCGCAGAAAAAAAGGATCTCAAGAAGATCCTTTGATCTTTTCTACGGGGTCTGACGCTCAG
TGGAACGAAAACTCACGTTAAGGGATTTTGGTCATGAGATTATCAAAAAGGATCTTCACCTAGATCCTTT
TAAATTAAAAATGAAGTTTTAAATCAATCTAAAGTATATATGAGTAAACTTGGTCTGACAGTTACCAATG
CTTAATCAGTGAGGCACCTATCTCAGCGATCTGTCTATTTCGTTCATCCATAGTTGCCTGACTCCCCGTC
GTGTAGATAACTACGATACGGGAGGGCTTACCATCTGGCCCCAGTGCTGCAATGATACCGCGAGACCCAC
GCTCACCGGCTCCAGATTTATCAGCAATAAACCAGCCAGCCGGAAGGGCCGAGCGCAGAAGTGGTCCTGC
AACTTTATCCGCCTCCATCCAGTCTATTAATTGTTGCCGGGAAGCTAGAGTAAGTAGTTCGCCAGTTAAT
AGTTTGCGCAACGTTGTTGCCATTGCTACAGGCATCGTGGTGTCACGCTCGTCGTTTGGTATGGCTTCAT
TCAGCTCCGGTTCCCAACGATCAAGGCGAGTTACATGATCCCCCATGTTGTGCAAAAAAGCGGTTAGCTC
CTTCGGTCCTCCGATCGTTGTCAGAAGTAAGTTGGCCGCAGTGTTATCACTCATGGTTATGGCAGCACTG
CATAATTCTCTTACTGTCATGCCATCCGTAAGATGCTTTTCTGTGACTGGTGAGTACTCAACCAAGTCAT
TCTGAGAATAGTGTATGCGGCGACCGAGTTGCTCTTGCCCGGCGTCAATACGGGATAATACCGCGCCACA
TAGCAGAACTTTAAAAGTGCTCATCATTGGAAAACGTTCTTCGGGGCGAAAACTCTCAAGGATCTTACCG
CTGTTGAGATCCAGTTCGATGTAACCCACTCGTGCACCCAACTGATCTTCAGCATCTTTTACTTTCACCA
GCGTTTCTGGGTGAGCAAAAACAGGAAGGCAAAATGCCGCAAAAAAGGGAATAAGGGCGACACGGAAATG
TTGAATACTCATACTCTTCCTTTTTCAATATTATTGAAGCATTTATCAGGGTTATTGTCTCATGAGCGGA
TACATATTTGAATGTATTTAGAAAAATAAACAAATAGGGGTTCCGCGCACATTTCCCCGAAAAGTGCCAC
CTGACGTCGACGGATCGGGAGATCAACTTGTTTATTGCAGCTTATAATGGTTACAAATAAAGCAATAGCA
TCACAAATTTCACAAATAAAGCATTTTTTTCACTGCATTCTAGTTGTGGTTTGTCCAAACTCATCAATGT
ATCTTATCATGTCTGGATCAACTGGATAACTCAAGCTAACCAAAATCATCCCAAACTTCCCACCCCATAC
CCTATTACCACTGCCAATTACCTGTGGTTTCATTTACTCTAAACCTGTGATTCCTCTGAATTATTTTCAT
TTTAAAGAAATTGTATTTGTTAAATATGTACTACAAACTTAGTAGTTGGAAGGGCTAATTCACTCCCAAA
GAAGACAAGATATCCTTGATCTGTGGATCTACCACACACAAGGCTACTTCCCTGATTAGCAGAACTACAC
ACCAGGGCCAGGGGTCAGATATCCACTGACCTTTGGATGGTGCTACAAGCTAGTACCAGTTGAGCCAGAT
AAGGTAGAAGAGGCCAATAAAGGAGAGAACACCAGCTTGTTACACCCTGTGAGCCTGCATGGGATGGATG
ACCCGGAGAGAGAAGTGTTAGAGTGGAGGTTTGACAGCCGCCTAGCATTTCATCACGTGGCCCGAGAGCT
GCATCCGGAGTACTTCAAGAACTGCTGATATCGAGCTTGCTACAAGGGACTTTCCGCTGGGGACTTTCCA
GGGAGGCGTGGCCTGGGCGGGACTGGGGAGTGGCGAGCCCTCAGATCCTGCATATAAGCAGCTGCTTTTT
GCCTGTACTGGGTCTCTCTGGTTAGACCAGATCTGAGCCTGGGAGCTCTCTGGCTAACTAGGGAACCCAC
TGCTTAAGCCTCAATAAAGCTTGCCTTGAGTGCTTCAAGTAGTGTGTGCCCGTCTGTTGTGTGACTCTGG
TAACTAGAGATCCCTCAGACCCTTTTAGTCAGTGTGGAAAATCTCTAGCAGTGGCGCCCGAACAGGGACT
TGAAAGCGAAAGGGAAACCAGAGGAGCTCTCTCGACGCAGGACTCGGCTTGCTGAAGCGCGCACGGCAAG
AGGCGAGGGGCGGCGACTGGTGAGTACGCCAAAAATTTTGACTAGCGGAGGCTAGAAGGAGAGAGATGGG
TGCGAGAGCGTCAGTATTAAGCGGGGGAGAATTAGATCGCGATGGGAAAAAATTCGGTTAAGGCCAGGGG
GAAAGAAAAAATATAAATTAAAACATATAGTATGGGCAAGCAGGGAGCTAGAACGATTCGCAGTTAATCC
TGGCCTGTTAGAAACATCAGAAGGCTGTAGACAAATACTGGGACAGCTACAACCATCCCTTCAGACAGGA
TCAGAAGAACTTAGATCATTATATAATACAGTAGCAACCCTCTATTGTGTGCATCAAAGGATAGAGATAA
AAGACACCAAGGAAGCTTTAGACAAGATAGAGGAAGAGCAAAACAAAAGTAAGACCACCGCACAGCAAGC
GGCCGGCCGCTGATCTTCAGACCTGGAGGAGGAGATATGAGGGACAATTGGAGAAGTGAATTATATAAAT
ATAAAGTAGTAAAAATTGAACCATTAGGAGTAGCACCCACCAAGGCAAAGAGAAGAGTGGTGCAGAGAGA
AAAAAGAGCAGTGGGAATAGGAGCTTTGTTCCTTGGGTTCTTGGGAGCAGCAGGAAGCACTATGGGCGCA
GCGTCAATGACGCTGACGGTACAGGCCAGACAATTATTGTCTGGTATAGTGCAGCAGCAGAACAATTTGC
TGAGGGCTATTGAGGCGCAACAGCATCTGTTGCAACTCACAGTCTGGGGCATCAAGCAGCTCCAGGCAAG
AATCCTGGCTGTGGAAAGATACCTAAAGGATCAACAGCTCCTGGGGATTTGGGGTTGCTCTGGAAAACTC
ATTTGCACCACTGCTGTGCCTTGGAATGCTAGTTGGAGTAATAAATCTCTGGAACAGATTTGGAATCACA
CGACCTGGATGGAGTGGGACAGAGAAATTAACAATTACACAAGCTTAATACACTCCTTAATTGAAGAATC
GCAAAACCAGCAAGAAAAGAATGAACAAGAATTATTGGAATTAGATAAATGGGCAAGTTTGTGGAATTGG
TTTAACATAACAAATTGGCTGTGGTATATAAAATTATTCATAATGATAGTAGGAGGCTTGGTAGGTTTAA
GAATAGTTTTTGCTGTACTTTCTATAGTGAATAGAGTTAGGCAGGGATATTCACCATTATCGTTTCAGAC
CCACCTCCCAACCCCGAGGGGACCCGACAGGCCCGAAGGAATAGAAGAAGAAGGTGGAGAGAGAGACAGA
GACAGATCCATTCGATTAGTGAACGGATCTCGACGGTATCGCCTTTAAAAGAAAAGGGGGGATTGGGGGG
TACAGTGCAGGGGAAAGAATAGTAGACATAATAGCAACAGACATACAAACTAAAGAATTACAAAAACAAA
TTACAAAAATTCAAAATTTTCGGGTTTATTACAGGGACAGCAGAGATCCA
